Addgene plasmid #20998: HOXB9-pMSCV-neo
Depositing lab: Corey Largman. Depositing organization: San Francisco VA Health Care System.
Backbone
  Vector backbone: MSCV-pgk-neo
  Backbone size w/o insert (bp): 6500
  Vector type: Mammalian Expression, Retroviral
Growth in bacteria
  Bacterial resistance: Ampicillin, 100 μg/mL
  Growth temperature: 37°C
  Growth strain: DH5alpha
  Copy number: High Copy
Gene/Insert
  Gene/Insert name: HOXB9
  Species: M. musculus (mouse)
  Entrez Gene: Hoxb9 (a.k.a. Hox-2.5)
  Cloning method: Restriction Enzyme; 5′ cloning site R1 (not destroyed); 3′ cloning site BamHI/BglII (destroyed during cloning)
  Sequencing primers: 5′ pBabe-5; 3′ MSCV-rev
Resource information
  A portion of this plasmid was derived from a plasmid made by: William McGinnis
Terms and licenses: Academic/Nonprofit Terms; Industry Terms: Not Available to Industry
How to cite: HOXB9-pMSCV-neo was a gift from Corey Largman (Addgene plasmid # 20998 ; http://n2t.net/addgene:20998 ; RRID:Addgene_20998)
