[The description below was written by a language model from this plasmid's Addgene catalogue record.]
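Description:
HOXB9-pMSCV-neo is a retroviral mammalian expression plasmid built on the MSCV-pgk-neo backbone (about 6.5 kb without insert), a murine stem cell virus-based vector. It carries the mouse Hoxb9 gene (also known as Hox-2.5), which encodes a homeodomain transcription factor of the Hox B cluster. The plasmid is propagated in E. coli as a high-copy construct under ampicillin selection. No feature table accompanies the record, so the size of the insert, the exact extent of the coding sequence and the presence or absence of any epitope tag are not stated.

In vectors of this design, the insert sits downstream of the 5′ long terminal repeat, which acts as the promoter for the gene of interest once the provirus has integrated. As the backbone name indicates, an internal PGK promoter drives a neomycin resistance gene so that transduced mammalian cells can be selected with G418. The LTRs and packaging signal allow the transcript to be packaged into retroviral particles when the plasmid is introduced into a suitable packaging cell line that supplies the viral proteins in trans. The Hoxb9 fragment was inserted by restriction cloning, with an EcoRI site retained at the 5′ junction and a hybrid BamHI/BglII junction at the 3′ end, which destroys both sites. Part of the plasmid derives from material made in another laboratory.

The record does not give a specific purpose, but the design suits stable, integrated overexpression of Hoxb9 in dividing mammalian cells. MSCV vectors are commonly chosen for haematopoietic and other stem or progenitor cells.
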