>Addgene plasmid #20998 | HOXB9-pMSCV-neo | addgene partial sequence | sequence record 26802 | 20998 with pLXSN-5
CCCTCACTCCTTCTCTAGGCGCCGGAATTCCGGCCCGGCGCGAGCGCTTCCCTTCCCCCTGCGAGCGCGC
GGATAATGTCTGAGAATGTCCATTTCTGGGACGCTTAGCAGCTATTATGTCGACTCGATCATAAGTCACG
AGAGCGAGGACGCGCCTCCAGCCAAGTTTCCTTCGGGCCAGTACGCGAACCCGCGGCAGCCGGGCCACGC
CGAGCACCTGGACTTCCCCTCGTGCAGCTTCCAGCCCAAAGCGCCGGTGTTCGGCGCCTCCTGGGCGCCG
CTGAGCCCGCACGCCTCGGGGAGCCTGCCGTCTGTCTACCACCCCTACCTGCAGCCCCAGGGCGCGCCGG
CGGCCGAAAGCAGGTACCTCCGCACCTGGCTAGAGCCAGCGCCGCGCGCCGAGGCCGCCCCGGGGCAGGG
CCAGGCGGCCGTGAAGGCGGAGCCGCTGCTGGGCGCGCCGGGGGAGCTGCTCAAACAGGGCACGCCCGAG
TACAGTTTGGAAACTTCGGCGGGCAGGGAGGCTGTCCTGTCTAATCAAAGAGCTGGCTACGGGGACAATA
AAATTTGCGAAGGAAGCGAGGACAAAGAGAGGCCGGATCAAACCAACCCCTCTGCCAACTGGCTGCACGC
CCGCTCTTCCCGGAAAAAGCGCTGTCCCTACACCAAATACCAGACGCTGGAGCTAGAGAAGGAGTTTCTG
TTCAATATGTACCTCACCNAGGGACCGCAGGCATGAAGTGGCCCAGACTGCCTCATTCTGAGTGAGAGAC
AAGTCAAAANCTGGGTNTCANAACCGGGCGGGATGAA
